>Addgene plasmid #105459 | pISH-Gucy2d-1 | addgene full sequence | sequence record 202909 | Addgene NGS Result
GTAAAACGACGGCCAGTGAATTGTAATACGACTCACTATAGGGCGAATTGGGCCCGACGTCGCATGCTCC
CGGCCGCCATGGCCGCGGGATTCTCAGGTCTGCAGCAGGGCTGTCACTTTGAAGGCCAGAACTGGACAGC
ACCACACTGGAAGACCTGCCTGCCCTGCCAGGGCCCGTGGAGACTCACTGTCAGTCATCTGAAGACTGTC
TCTTCCATATCAGTCCTCTCTGTGGTATTTTGGAGTGTCCTACTTTGGGCTGACTCCCTTTCCCTGTTAG
CATGGGCAAGAGAGACCTTCACCCTTGGGGTGCTGGGTCCCTGGGACTGTGACCCCATCTTTGCCCAGGC
CCTCCCCAGCATAGCTACCCAGCTGGCTGTAGATCAAGTTAATCAGGATGCCTCACTGCTGCCAGGCTCA
CAGTTGGATTTCAAGGTCCTCCCCACAGGCTGTGACACTCCTCATGCCCTGGCCACATTCGTGGCCCACA
AGAACATAGTGGCTGCTTTTGTAGGCCCTGTTAATCCTGGGTTCTGCTCAGCAGCAGCCCTGCTGGCCCA
AGGCTGGGGCAAGTCCCTCTTCTCCTGGGCCTGTGAAGCTCCAGAGGGAGGAGGTGACTTAGTGCCCACT
TTACCTTCTGCGGCCGATGTGCTACTGTCTGTCATGAGACACTTTGGCTGGGCTCGCTGGGCCATTGTGT
CCTCTCACCAGGACATCTGGGTAACCACAGCCCAGCAGCTGGCCACTGCTTTCAGGACTCATGGGCTGCC
CATCGGACTGGTGACCTCTTTGGGACCTGGAGAGAAGGGGGCCACAGAGGTTTGCAAGCAGCTCCACAGG
TTCATGGTCAATCACTAGTGCGGCCGCCTGCAGGTCGACCATATGGGAGAGCTCCCAACGCGTTGGATGC
ATAGCTTGAGTATTCTATAGTGTCACCTAAATAGCTTGGCGTAATCATGGTCATAGCTGTTTCCTGTGTG
AAATTGTTATCCGCTCACAATTCCACACAACATACGAGCCGGAAGCATAAAGTGTAAAGCCTGGGGTGCC
TAATGAGTGAGCTAACTCACATTAATTGCGTTGCGCTCACTGCCCGCTTTCCAGTCGGGAAACCTGTCGT
GCCAGCTGCATTAATGAATCGGCCAACGCGCGGGGAGAGGCGGTTTGCGTATTGGGCGCTCTTCCGCTTC
CTCGCTCACTGACTCGCTGCGCTCGGTCGTTCGGCTGCGGCGAGCGGTATCAGCTCACTCAAAGGCGGTA
ATACGGTTATCCACAGAATCAGGGGATAACGCAGGAAAGAACATGTGAGCAAAAGGCCAGCAAAAGGCCA
GGAACCGTAAAAAGGCCGCGTTGCTGGCGTTTTTCCATAGGCTCCGCCCCCCTGACGAGCATCACAAAAA
TCGACGCTCAAGTCAGAGGTGGCGAAACCCGACAGGACTATAAAGATACCAGGCGTTTCCCCCTGGAAGC
TCCCTCGTGCGCTCTCCTGTTCCGACCCTGCCGCTTACCGGATACCTGTCCGCCTTTCTCCCTTCGGGAA
GCGTGGCGCTTTCTCATAGCTCACGCTGTAGGTATCTCAGTTCGGTGTAGGTCGTTCGCTCCAAGCTGGG
CTGTGTGCACGAACCCCCCGTTCAGCCCGACCGCTGCGCCTTATCCGGTAACTATCGTCTTGAGTCCAAC
CCGGTAAGACACGACTTATCGCCACTGGCAGCAGCCACTGGTAACAGGATTAGCAGAGCGAGGTATGTAG
GCGGTGCTACAGAGTTCTTGAAGTGGTGGCCTAACTACGGCTACACTAGAAGAACAGTATTTGGTATCTG
CGCTCTGCTGAAGCCAGTTACCTTCGGAAAAAGAGTTGGTAGCTCTTGATCCGGCAAACAAACCACCGCT
GGTAGCGGTGGTTTTTTTGTTTGCAAGCAGCAGATTACGCGCAGAAAAAAAGGATCTCAAGAAGATCCTT
TGATCTTTTCTACGGGGTCTGACGCTCAGTGGAACGAAAACTCACGTTAAGGGATTTTGGTCATGAGATT
ATCAAAAAGGATCTTCACCTAGATCCTTTTAAATTAAAAATGAAGTTTTAAATCAATCTAAAGTATATAT
GAGTAAACTTGGTCTGACAGTTACCAATGCTTAATCAGTGAGGCACCTATCTCAGCGATCTGTCTATTTC
GTTCATCCATAGTTGCCTGACTCCCCGTCGTGTAGATAACTACGATACGGGAGGGCTTACCATCTGGCCC
CAGTGCTGCAATGATACCGCGAGACCCACGCTCACCGGCTCCAGATTTATCAGCAATAAACCAGCCAGCC
GGAAGGGCCGAGCGCAGAAGTGGTCCTGCAACTTTATCCGCCTCCATCCAGTCTATTAATTGTTGCCGGG
AAGCTAGAGTAAGTAGTTCGCCAGTTAATAGTTTGCGCAACGTTGTTGCCATTGCTACAGGCATCGTGGT
GTCACGCTCGTCGTTTGGTATGGCTTCATTCAGCTCCGGTTCCCAACGATCAAGGCGAGTTACATGATCC
CCCATGTTGTGCAAAAAAGCGGTTAGCTCCTTCGGTCCTCCGATCGTTGTCAGAAGTAAGTTGGCCGCAG
TGTTATCACTCATGGTTATGGCAGCACTGCATAATTCTCTTACTGTCATGCCATCCGTAAGATGCTTTTC
TGTGACTGGTGAGTACTCAACCAAGTCATTCTGAGAATAGTGTATGCGGCGACCGAGTTGCTCTTGCCCG
GCGTCAATACGGGATAATACCGCGCCACATAGCAGAACTTTAAAAGTGCTCATCATTGGAAAACGTTCTT
CGGGGCGAAAACTCTCAAGGATCTTACCGCTGTTGAGATCCAGTTCGATGTAACCCACTCGTGCACCCAA
CTGATCTTCAGCATCTTTTACTTTCACCAGCGTTTCTGGGTGAGCAAAAACAGGAAGGCAAAATGCCGCA
AAAAAGGGAATAAGGGCGACACGGAAATGTTGAATACTCATACTCTTCCTTTTTCAATATTATTGAAGCA
TTTATCAGGGTTATTGTCTCATGAGCGGATACATATTTGAATGTATTTAGAAAAATAAACAAATAGGGGT
TCCGCGCACATTTCCCCGAAAAGTGCCACCTGATGCGGTGTGAAATACCGCACAGATGCGTAAGGAGAAA
ATACCGCATCAGGAAATTGTAAGCGTTAATATTTTGTTAAAATTCGCGTTAAATTTTTGTTAAATCAGCT
CATTTTTTAACCAATAGGCCGAAATCGGCAAAATCCCTTATAAATCAAAAGAATAGACCGAGATAGGGT
[37 nt withheld, positions 3290-3326]
AAAGAACGTGGACTCCAACGTCAAAGG
[49 nt withheld, positions 3354-3402]
T
[91 nt withheld, positions 3404-3494]
G
[124 nt withheld, positions 3496-3619]
CCATTCGCCATTCAGGCTGCGCAACTGTTGGGAAGGGCGATCGGTGCGGGCCTCTTCGCTATTACGCCAG
CTGGCGAAAGGGGGATGTGCTGCAAGGCGATTAAGTTGGGTAACGCCAGGGTTTTCCCAGTCACGACGTT
Features (pLannotate 1.2.2; 14 found; start..end, strand, type, name):
     24..42      +  promoter       T7 promoter: promoter for bacteriophage T7 RNA polymerase
     94..837     +  CDS            Gucy2d (fragment): GUC2D_RAT - Also known as Gucy2e From Rattus norvegicus (Rat).
    859..912     -  CDS            VESPI_VESMG (fragment): Experimental evidence at protein level: Swiss-Prot protein existence level 1. Shows contractile activity on isolated ileum smooth muscle. From Vespa magnifica (Hornet).
    924..942     -  promoter       SP6 promoter: promoter for bacteriophage SP6 RNA polymerase
    984..1000    -  protein_bind   lac operator: The lac repressor binds to the lac operator to inhibit transcription in E. coli. This inhibition can be relieved by adding lactose or isopropyl-β-D-thiogalactopyranoside (IPTG). lac repressor encoded by lacI
   1008..1038    -  promoter       lac promoter: promoter for the E. coli lac operon
   1053..1074    -  protein_bind   CAP binding site: CAP binding activates transcription in the presence of cAMP. E. coli catabolite activator protein
   1087..1179    -  CDS            lacI (fragment): lac repressor; lacI; The lac repressor binds to the lac operator to inhibit transcription in E. coli. This inhibition can be relieved by adding lactose or isopropyl-β-D-thiogalactopyranoside (IPTG).
   1362..1950    -  rep_origin     ori: high-copy-number ColE1/pMB1/pBR322/pUC origin of replication
   2121..2981    -  CDS            AmpR: β-lactamase; bla; confers resistance to ampicillin, carbenicillin, and related antibiotics
   2982..3086    -  promoter       AmpR promoter: bla
   3113..3163    +  misc_feature   bom (fragment): basis of mobility region from pBR322
   3191..3619    -  rep_origin     f1 ori (sequence partly withheld): f1 bacteriophage origin of replication; arrow indicates direction of (+) strand synthesis
   3623..21      -  CDS            lacZα (fragment) (across the origin): LacZα fragment of β-galactosidase; lacZ fragment
