[The description below was written by a language model from this plasmid's Addgene catalogue record and pLannotate feature annotations shown in this document.]
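Description:
pISH-Gucy2d-1 is a small bacterial cloning plasmid built on the pGEM-T backbone and intended as an in vitro transcription template for making a riboprobe for in situ hybridization. It is maintained in E. coli at high copy through a ColE1/pUC-type origin and selected with ampicillin via the β-lactamase gene and its native promoter. The backbone also carries an f1 phage origin, which permits single-stranded DNA production. It retains remnants of the lac promoter/operator and an interrupted lacZα fragment, which are typical of a blue/white screening cloning site that has been disrupted by an insert.

The payload is a fragment of roughly 750 bp from the mouse Gucy2d gene, which encodes a guanylate cyclase. The automated annotation matched this region to the rat orthologue, reflecting sequence similarity rather than a different source species; the catalogue entry lists the insert as mouse. A short hit to a hornet peptide next to the insert is most likely a spurious match to polylinker sequence.

The fragment sits in the forward orientation between opposing T7 and SP6 bacteriophage promoters, so either strand can be transcribed in vitro. According to the depositor's note, the plasmid is linearized with NcoI and transcribed with SP6 RNA polymerase. Given the annotated orientation, this would read the insert from its far end and yield a transcript complementary to the mRNA, as expected for an antisense detection probe. The record does not state the cloning method. The associated work concerns sensory neuron populations in the mouse main olfactory epithelium, where such probes are used to map gene expression.
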