Addgene plasmid #105459: pISH-Gucy2d-1
Purpose: to generate a riboprobe for in situ hybridazation
Depositing lab: Peter Mombaerts. Depositing organization: Max Planck Research Unit for Neurogenetics. Publication: Trpc2-expressing sensory neurons in the main olfactory epithelium of the mouse. Omura M, Mombaerts P. Cell Rep. 2014 Jul 24;8(2):583-95. doi: 10.1016/j.celrep.2014.06.010. Epub 2014 Jul 4. PubMed 25001287.
Backbone
  Vector backbone: pGEM-T
  Backbone size w/o insert (bp): 3000
  Vector type: to ganerate riboprobe
Growth in bacteria
  Bacterial resistance: Ampicillin, 100 μg/mL
  Growth temperature: 37°C
  Growth strain: DH5alpha
  Copy number: High Copy
Gene/Insert
  Gene/Insert name: Gucy2d
  Species: M. musculus (mouse)
  Insert size (bp): 749
  Entrez Gene: Gucy2d
  Cloning method: Unknown
  Sequencing primers: 5′ M13-for; 3′ M13-Reverse
Terms and licenses: Academic/Nonprofit Terms; Industry Terms: Not Available to Industry
Depositor comments: Linearize with NcoI, use SP6 RNA polymerase for IVT.
How to cite: pISH-Gucy2d-1 was a gift from Peter Mombaerts (Addgene plasmid # 105459 ; http://n2t.net/addgene:105459 ; RRID:Addgene_105459)
