>Addgene plasmid #105459 | pISH-Gucy2d-1 | depositor partial sequence | sequence record 199638 | insert: sequenced with M13-for primer
ATGCTCCCGGCCGCCATGGCCGCGGGATTCTCAGGTCTGCAGCAGGGCTGTCACTTTGAAGGCCAGAACT
GGACAGCACCACACTGGAAGACCTGCCTGCCCTGCCAGGGCCCGTGGAGACTCACTGTCAGTCATCTGAA
GACTGTCTCTTCCATATCAGTCCTCTCTGTGGTATTTTGGAGTGTCCTACTTTGGGCTGACTCCCTTTCC
CTGTTAGCATGGGCAAGAGAGACCTTCACCCTTGGGGTGCTGGGTCCCTGGGACTGTGACCCCATCTTTG
CCCAGGCCCTCCCCAGCATAGCTACCCAGCTGGCTGTAGATCAAGTTAATCAGGATGCCTCACTGCTGCC
AGGCTCACAGTTGGATTTCAAGGTCCTCCCCACAGGCTGTGACACTCCTCATGCCCTGGCCACATTCGTG
GCCCACAAGAACATAGTGGCTGCTTTTGTAGGCCCTGTTAATCCTGGGTTCTGCTCAGCAGCAGCCCTGC
TGGCCCAAGGCTGGGGCAAGTCCCTCTTCTCCTGGGCCTGTGAAGCTCCAGAGGGAGGAGGTGACTTAGT
GCCCACTTTACCTTCTGCGGCCGATGTGCTACTGTCTGTCATGAGACACTTTGGCTGGGCTCGCTGGGCC
ATTGTGTCCTCTCACCAGGACATCTGGGTAACCACAGCCCAGCAGCTGGCCACTGCTTTCAGGACTCATG
GGCTGCCCATCGGACTGGTGACCTCTTTGGGACCTGGAGAGAAGGGGGCCACAGAGGTTTGCAAGCAGCT
CCACAGGTTCATGGTCAATCACTAGTGCGGCCGCCTGCAGGTCGACCATATGGGAGAGCTCCCAACGCGT
TGGATGCATAGCTTGAGTATTCTATAGTGTCACCTAAATAGCTTGGCGTAATCATGGTCATAGCTGTTTC
CTGTGTGAAATTGTTATCCGCTCACAATTCCACACAACATACGAGCCCGGAAGCATAAAGT
